LOCUS       Exported 4542 bp ds-DNA circular SYN 12-MAY-2021
DEFINITION  synthetic circular DNA
ACCESSION   .
VERSION     .
KEYWORDS    CS2 Flag-Smad6
SOURCE      synthetic DNA construct
  ORGANISM  synthetic DNA construct
REFERENCE   1 (bases 1 to 4542)
  AUTHORS   Hata A, Lagna G, Massague J, Hemmati-Brivanlou A
  TITLE     Smad6 inhibits BMP/Smad1 signaling by specifically competing with
            the Smad4 tumor suppressor.
  JOURNAL   Genes Dev. 1998 Jan 15. 12(2):186-97.
  PUBMED    9436979
REFERENCE   2 (bases 1 to 4542)
  AUTHORS   .
  TITLE     Direct Submission
  JOURNAL   Exported May 12, 2021 from SnapGene Server 1.1.58
            http://www.snapgene.com
FEATURES             Location/Qualifiers
     source          1..4542
                     /organism="synthetic DNA construct"
                     /mol_type="other DNA"
     CDS             1..24
                     /codon_start=1
                     /product="FLAG(R) epitope tag, followed by an enterokinase
                     cleavage site"
                     /label=FLAG
                     /translation="DYKDDDDK"
     promoter        complement(740..757)
                     /label=T7 promoter
                     /note="promoter for bacteriophage T7 RNA polymerase"
     polyA_signal    762..896
                     /label=SV40 poly(A) signal
                     /note="SV40 polyadenylation signal"
     primer_bind     complement(786..805)
                     /label=EBV-rev
                     /note="SV40 polyA terminator, reverse primer"
     primer_bind     840..859
                     /label=SV40pA-R
                     /note="SV40 polyA, reverse primer"
     primer_bind     complement(1013..1033)
                     /label=T3
                     /note="T3 promoter, forward primer"
     promoter        complement(1013..1031)
                     /label=T3 promoter
                     /note="promoter for bacteriophage T3 RNA polymerase"
     primer_bind     complement(1052..1068)
                     /label=M13 rev
                     /note="common sequencing primer, one of multiple similar
                     variants"
     primer_bind     complement(1052..1068)
                     /label=M13 Reverse
                     /note="In lacZ gene. Also called M13-rev"
     primer_bind     complement(1065..1087)
                     /label=M13/pUC Reverse
                     /note="In lacZ gene"
     protein_bind    1076..1092
                     /label=lac operator
                     /bound_moiety="lac repressor encoded by lacI"
                     /note="The lac repressor binds to the lac operator to
                     inhibit transcription in E. coli. This inhibition can be
                     relieved by adding lactose or
                     isopropyl-beta-D-thiogalactopyranoside (IPTG)."
     promoter        complement(1100..1130)
                     /label=lac promoter
                     /note="promoter for the E. coli lac operon"
     protein_bind    1145..1166
                     /label=CAP binding site
                     /bound_moiety="E. coli catabolite activator protein"
                     /note="CAP binding activates transcription in the presence
                     of cAMP."
     primer_bind     complement(1283..1300)
                     /label=L4440
                     /note="L4440 vector, forward primer"
     rep_origin      complement(1454..2042)
                     /direction=LEFT
                     /label=ori
                     /note="high-copy-number ColE1/pMB1/pBR322/pUC origin of
                     replication"
     primer_bind     complement(1534..1553)
                     /label=pBR322ori-F
                     /note="pBR322 origin, forward primer"
     CDS             complement(2213..3073)
                     /codon_start=1
                     /gene="bla"
                     /product="beta-lactamase"
                     /label=AmpR
                     /note="confers resistance to ampicillin, carbenicillin, and
                     related antibiotics"
                     /translation="MSIQHFRVALIPFFAAFCLPVFAHPETLVKVKDAEDQLGARVGYI
                     ELDLNSGKILESFRPEERFPMMSTFKVLLCGAVLSRIDAGQEQLGRRIHYSQNDLVEYS
                     PVTEKHLTDGMTVRELCSAAITMSDNTAANLLLTTIGGPKELTAFLHNMGDHVTRLDRW
                     EPELNEAIPNDERDTTMPVAMATTLRKLLTGELLTLASRQQLIDWMEADKVAGPLLRSA
                     LPAGWFIADKSGAGERGSRGIIAALGPDGKPSRIVVIYTTGSQATMDERNRQIAEIGAS
                     LIKHW"
     primer_bind     2836..2855
                     /label=Amp-R
                     /note="Ampicillin resistance gene, reverse primer"
     promoter        complement(3074..3178)
                     /gene="bla"
                     /label=AmpR promoter
     rep_origin      complement(3204..3659)
                     /direction=LEFT
                     /label=f1 ori
                     /note="f1 bacteriophage origin of replication; arrow
                     indicates direction of (+) strand synthesis"
     primer_bind     complement(3341..3362)
                     /label=F1ori-F
                     /note="F1 origin, forward primer"
     primer_bind     3553..3572
                     /label=F1ori-R
                     /note="F1 origin, reverse primer"
ORIGIN
        1 gactacaagg acgacgatga caagtccaga atgggcaaac ccatagagac acaaaaatct
       61 ccgccacctc cctactctcg gctgtctcct cgcgacgagt acaagccact ggatctgtcc
      121 gattccacat tgtcttacac tgaaacggag gctaccaact ccctcatcac tgctccgggt
      181 gaattctcag acgccagcat gtctccggac gccaccaagc cgagccactg gtgcagcgtg
      241 gcgtactggg agcaccggac gcgcgtgggc cgcctctatg cggtgtacga ccaggccgtc
      301 agcatcttct acgacctacc tcagggcagc ggcttctgcc tgggccagct caacctggag
      361 cagcgcagcg agtcggtgcg gcgaacgcgc agcaagatcg gcttcggcat cctgctcagc
      421 aaggagcccg acggcgtgtg ggcctacaac cgcggcgagc accccatctt cgtcaactcc
      481 ccgacgctgg acgcgcccgg cggccgcgcc ctggtcgtgc gcaaggtgcc ccccggctac
      541 tccatcaagg tgttcgactt cgagcgctcg ggcctgcagc acgcgcccga gcccgacgcc
      601 gccgacggcc cctacgaccc caacagcgtc cgcatcagct tcgccaaggg ctgggggccc
      661 tgctactccc ggcagttcat cacctcctgc ccctgctggc tggagatcct cctcaacaac
      721 cccagatagt ggtctagaac tatagtgagt cgtattacgt agatccagac atgataagat
      781 acattgatga gtttggacaa accacaacta gaatgcagtg aaaaaaatgc tttatttgtg
      841 aaatttgtga tgctattgct ttatttgtaa ccattataag ctgcaataaa caagttaaca
      901 acaacaattg cattcatttt atgtttcagg ttcaggggga ggtgtgggag gttttttaat
      961 tcgcggcgcg ccgcggcgcc aatgcattgg gcccggtacc cagcttttgt tccctttagt
     1021 gagggttaat tgcgcgcttg gcgtaatcat ggtcatagct gtttcctgtg tgaaattgtt
     1081 atccgctcac aattccacac aacatacgag ccgggagcat aaagtgtaaa gcctggggtg
     1141 cctaatgagt gagctaactc acattaattg cgttgcgctc actgcccgct ttccagtcgg
     1201 gaaacctgtc gtgccagctg cattaatgaa tcggccaacg cgcggggaga ggcggtttgc
     1261 gtattgggcg ctcttccgct tcctcgctca ctgactcgct gcgctcggtc gttcggctgc
     1321 ggcgagcggt atcagctcac tcaaaggcgg taatacggtt atccacagaa tcaggggata
     1381 acgcaggaaa gaacatgtga gcaaaaggcc agcaaaaggc caggaaccgt aaaaaggccg
     1441 cgttgctggc gtttttccat aggctccgcc cccctgacga gcatcacaaa aatcgacgct
     1501 caagtcagag gtggcgaaac ccgacaggac tataaagata ccaggcgttt ccccctggaa
     1561 gctccctcgt gcgctctcct gttccgaccc tgccgcttac cggatacctg tccgcctttc
     1621 tcccttcggg aagcgtggcg ctttctcata gctcacgctg taggtatctc agttcggtgt
     1681 aggtcgttcg ctccaagctg ggctgtgtgc acgaaccccc cgttcagccc gaccgctgcg
     1741 ccttatccgg taactatcgt cttgagtcca acccggtaag acacgactta tcgccactgg
     1801 cagcagccac tggtaacagg attagcagag cgaggtatgt aggcggtgct acagagttct
     1861 tgaagtggtg gcctaactac ggctacacta gaagaacagt atttggtatc tgcgctctgc
     1921 tgaagccagt taccttcgga aaaagagttg gtagctcttg atccggcaaa caaaccaccg
     1981 ctggtagcgg tggttttttt gtttgcaagc agcagattac gcgcagaaaa aaaggatctc
     2041 aagaagatcc tttgatcttt tctacggggt ctgacgctca gtggaacgaa aactcacgtt
     2101 aagggatttt ggtcatgaga ttatcaaaaa ggatcttcac ctagatcctt ttaaattaaa
     2161 aatgaagttt taaatcaatc taaagtatat atgagtaaac ttggtctgac agttaccaat
     2221 gcttaatcag tgaggcacct atctcagcga tctgtctatt tcgttcatcc atagttgcct
     2281 gactccccgt cgtgtagata actacgatac gggagggctt accatctggc cccagtgctg
     2341 caatgatacc gcgagaccca cgctcaccgg ctccagattt atcagcaata aaccagccag
     2401 ccggaagggc cgagcgcaga agtggtcctg caactttatc cgcctccatc cagtctatta
     2461 attgttgccg ggaagctaga gtaagtagtt cgccagttaa tagtttgcgc aacgttgttg
     2521 ccattgctac aggcatcgtg gtgtcacgct cgtcgtttgg tatggcttca ttcagctccg
     2581 gttcccaacg atcaaggcga gttacatgat cccccatgtt gtgcaaaaaa gcggttagct
     2641 ccttcggtcc tccgatcgtt gtcagaagta agttggccgc agtgttatca ctcatggtta
     2701 tggcagcact gcataattct cttactgtca tgccatccgt aagatgcttt tctgtgactg
     2761 gtgagtactc aaccaagtca ttctgagaat agtgtatgcg gcgaccgagt tgctcttgcc
     2821 cggcgtcaat acgggataat accgcgccac atagcagaac tttaaaagtg ctcatcattg
     2881 gaaaacgttc ttcggggcga aaactctcaa ggatcttacc gctgttgaga tccagttcga
     2941 tgtaacccac tcgtgcaccc aactgatctt cagcatcttt tactttcacc agcgtttctg
     3001 ggtgagcaaa aacaggaagg caaaatgccg caaaaaaggg aataagggcg acacggaaat
     3061 gttgaatact catactcttc ctttttcaat attattgaag catttatcag ggttattgtc
     3121 tcatgagcgg atacatattt gaatgtattt agaaaaataa acaaataggg gttccgcgca
     3181 catttccccg aaaagtgcca cctaaattgt aagcgttaat attttgttaa aattcgcgtt
     3241 aaatttttgt taaatcagct cattttttaa ccaataggcc gaaatcggca aaatccctta
     3301 taaatcaaaa gaatagaccg agatagggtt gagtgttgtt ccagtttgga acaagagtcc
     3361 actattaaag aacgtggact ccaacgtcaa aggnnnnnnn nnnnnnnnnn nnnnnnnnnn
     3421 nnnnnnnnnn nnnnnnnnnn nntnnnnnnn nnnnnnnnnn nnnnnnnnnn nnnnnnnnnn
     3481 nnnnnnnnnn nnnnnnnnnn nnnnnnnnnn nnnnnnnnnn nnnnnnnnnn nnnngnnnnn
     3541 nnnnnnnnnn nnnnnnnnnn nnnnnnnnnn nnnnnnnnnn nnnnnnnnnn nnnnnnnnnn
     3601 nnnnnnnnnn nnnnnnnnnn nnnnnnnnnn nnnnnnnnnn nnnnnnnnnn nnnnnnnnnc
     3661 ccattcgcca ttcaggctgc gcaactgttg ggaagggcga tcggtgcggg cctcttcgct
     3721 attacgccag tcgatcgacc gccaattcaa tatggcgtat atggactcat gccaattcaa
     3781 tatggtggat ctggacctgt gccaattcaa tatggcgtat atggactcgt gccaattcaa
     3841 tatggtggat ctggacccca gccaattcaa tatggctatt ggccaggttc aatactatgt
     3901 attggcccta tgccatatag tattccatat atgggttttc ctattgacgt agatagcccc
     3961 tcccaatggg cggtcccata taccatatat ggggcttcct aataccgccc atagccactc
     4021 ccccattgac gtcaatggtc tctatatatg gtctttccta ttgacgtcat atgggcggtc
     4081 ctattgacgt atatggcgcc tcccccattg acgtcaatta cggtaaatgg cccgcctggc
     4141 tcaatgccca ttgacgtcaa taggaccacc caccattgac gtcaatggga tggctcattg
     4201 cccattcata tccgttctca cgccccctat tgacgtcaat gacggtaaat ggcccacttg
     4261 gcagtacatc aatatctatt aatagtaact tggcaagtac attactattg gaagtacgcc
     4321 agggtacatt ggcagtactc ccattgacgt caatggcggt aaatggcccg cgatggctgc
     4381 caagtacatc cccattgacg tcaatgggga ggggcaatga cgcaaatggg cgttccattg
     4441 acgtaaatgg gcggtaggcg tgcctaatgg gaggtctata taagcaatgc tcgtttaggg
     4501 aaccgccatt ctgcctgggg acgtcggagc aagcttacca tg
//
