[The description below was written by a language model from this plasmid's Addgene catalogue record and the feature table of its GenBank file.]
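Description:
CS2 Flag-Smad6 is an expression plasmid built on the pCS2 backbone, a multipurpose vector listed for use in Xenopus, mammalian, avian and zebrafish systems. It carries human SMAD6 with an N-terminal FLAG epitope tag (the annotated tag includes an enterokinase cleavage site). The insert was cloned between BamHI and XbaI sites, both of which are retained. The plasmid is propagated in E. coli at high copy from a ColE1/pUC-type origin and selected with ampicillin through the bla gene. An f1 origin is also present, allowing single-stranded DNA production.

In the annotated map, the FLAG coding sequence opens the numbering, and an SV40 polyadenylation signal sits downstream of the insert region to process transcripts in eukaryotic cells. T7 and T3 promoters are annotated downstream of the insert in the reverse orientation, alongside lac promoter/operator remnants from the cloning backbone. The feature table does not annotate the Smad6 coding region itself. It also does not annotate the eukaryotic promoter that drives it, so the record does not state which promoter that is. SP6 is listed as the 5′ sequencing primer, which implies an SP6 site upstream of the insert. In vectors of this family such a site is commonly used to make synthetic mRNA in vitro for embryo injection. The mapped sequence is 4,542 bp, somewhat shorter than the sum of the catalogued 4,100 bp backbone and 720 bp insert. The recorded insert size is also modest for this gene, so the exact extent of the Smad6 sequence should be checked against the depositor's map.

The associated publication describes Smad6 as an inhibitor of BMP/Smad1 signalling that competes with Smad4. This fits use of the construct to express epitope-tagged Smad6 for signalling, detection and interaction studies.
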