Addgene plasmid #14961: CS2 Flag-Smad6
Depositing lab: Joan Massague. Depositing organization: Memorial Sloan-Kettering Cancer Center. Publication: Smad6 inhibits BMP/Smad1 signaling by specifically competing with the Smad4 tumor suppressor. Hata A, Lagna G, Massague J, Hemmati-Brivanlou A. Genes Dev. 1998 Jan 15. 12(2):186-97. 10.1101/gad.12.2.186 PubMed 9436979.
Backbone
  Vector backbone: pCS2
  Backbone size w/o insert (bp): 4100
  Vector type: xenopus/mammalian/avian/zebrafish
Growth in bacteria
  Bacterial resistance: Ampicillin, 100 μg/mL
  Growth temperature: 37°C
  Growth strain: DH5alpha
  Copy number: High Copy
Gene/Insert
  Gene/Insert name: Smad6
  Species: H. sapiens (human)
  Insert size (bp): 720
  Entrez Gene: SMAD6 (a.k.a. AOVD2, HsT17432, MADH6, MADH7)
  Tag / fusion protein: Flag (N terminal on insert)
  Cloning method: Restriction Enzyme; 5′ cloning site BamHI (not destroyed); 3′ cloning site XbaI (not destroyed)
  Sequencing primers: 5′ SP6; 3′ EBV rev
Terms and licenses: Academic/Nonprofit Terms; Industry Terms: Not Available to Industry
Depositor comments: See author's map for more information.
How to cite: CS2 Flag-Smad6 was a gift from Joan Massague (Addgene plasmid # 14961 ; http://n2t.net/addgene:14961 ; RRID:Addgene_14961)
