>Addgene plasmid #14961 | CS2 Flag-Smad6 Sequencing Result | analyzer sequence | sequence record 21542
ACTACAAGGACGACGATGACAAGTTCAGGTCCAAACGCTCGGGGCTGGTGCGGCGACTTTGGCGAAGTCG
TGTGGTCCCCGACCGGGAGGAAGGCGGCAGCGGCGGCGGCGGTGGCGGCGACGAGGATGGGAGCTTGGGC
AGCCGAGCTGAGCCGGCCCCGCGGGCAAGAGAGGGCGGAGGCTGCGGCCGCTCCGAAGTCCGCCCGGTAG
CCCCGCGGCGGCCCCGGGACGCGGTGGGACAGCGGGGCGCCGAGGGCGCGGGGAGGCGCCGGC
